Addgene plasmid #55369: mCerulean-FYN-N-10
Purpose: Localization: Membrane Associated Kinase, Excitation: 433, Emission: 475
Depositing lab: Michael Davidson. Depositing organization: Florida State University, Tallahassee.
Backbone
  Vector backbone: mCerulean-N1
  Backbone size w/o insert (bp): 4750
  Vector type: Mammalian Expression
  Selectable markers: Neomycin (select with G418)
Growth in bacteria
  Bacterial resistance: Kanamycin, 50 μg/mL
  Growth temperature: 37°C
  Growth strain: DH5alpha
  Copy number: High Copy
Gene/Insert
  Gene/Insert name: FYN (alt name: NM_153048.1)
  Species: H. sapiens (human)
  Entrez Gene: FYN (a.k.a. SLK, SYN, p59-FYN)
  Promoter: CMV
  Tag / fusion protein: mCerulean (C terminal on backbone)
  Cloning method: Unknown
  Sequencing primers: 5′ CMV-F; 3′ SV40pA-R
Terms and licenses: Academic/Nonprofit Terms; Industry Terms: Not Available to Industry
Depositor comments: . Excitation = 433; Emission = 475
How to cite: mCerulean-FYN-N-10 was a gift from Michael Davidson (Addgene plasmid # 55369 ; http://n2t.net/addgene:55369 ; RRID:Addgene_55369)
