[The description below was written by a language model from this plasmid's Addgene catalogue record.]
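Description:
mCerulean-FYN-N-10 is a mammalian expression plasmid built on the mCerulean-N1 backbone (about 4.75 kb without the insert). It produces human FYN, the Src-family, membrane-associated tyrosine kinase also known as p59-FYN, as a fusion to the cyan fluorescent protein mCerulean. The FYN coding sequence sits downstream of the CMV promoter, a strong constitutive promoter in most mammalian cell lines. It lies upstream of the backbone-encoded mCerulean, so the fluorescent protein is attached to the C terminus of the kinase. This orientation leaves the N terminus of FYN free, which matters because Src-family kinases generally rely on N-terminal lipid modification for membrane attachment. The "10" in the name probably refers to the length of the linker between the two proteins, but the record does not say so. The listing of an SV40 polyA reverse sequencing primer implies that the transcript ends at an SV40 polyadenylation signal.

The plasmid is maintained at high copy in E. coli under kanamycin selection. It also carries a neomycin resistance marker, so stably transfected mammalian cells can be selected with G418. No feature table is provided, so the origin of replication and other backbone elements are not individually documented, and the cloning method is recorded as unknown.

The stated purpose is use as a localization marker for a membrane-associated kinase. Transfected cells can be imaged in the cyan channel (excitation about 433 nm, emission about 475 nm) to follow the distribution of FYN in live or fixed cells. The cyan signal can also be combined with spectrally distinct fluorescent fusions for multicolour imaging.
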