>Addgene plasmid #55369 | mCerulean-FYN-N-10 | depositor partial sequence | sequence record 85773 | insert sequence
GGACGGTCAGATCCGCTAGCGCCACCATGGGCTGTGTGCAATGTAAGGATAAAGAAGCAACAAAACTGAC
GGAGGAGAGGGACGGCAGCCTGAACCAGAGCTCTGGGTACCGCTATGGCACAGACCCCACCCCTCAGCAC
TACCCCAGCTTCGGTGTGACCTCCATCCCCAACTACAACAACTTCCACGCAGCCGGGGGCCAAGGACTCA
CCGTCTTTGGAGGTGTGAACTCTTCGTCTCATACGGGGACCTTGCGTACGAGAGGAGGAACAGGAGTGAC
ACTCTTTGTGGCCCTTTATGACTATGAAGCACGGACAGAAGATGACCTGAGTTTTCACAAAGGAGAAAAA
TTTCAAATATTGAACAGCTCGGAAGGAGATTGGTGGGAAGCCCGCTCCTTGACAACTGGAGAGACAGGTT
ACATTCCCAGCAATTATGTGGCTCCAGTTGACTCTATCCAGGCAGAAGAGTGGTACTTTGGAAAACTTGG
CCGAAAAGATGCTGAGCGACAGCTATTGTCCTTTGGAAACCCAAGAGGTACCTTTCTTATCCGCGAGAGT
GAAACCACCAAAGGTGCCTATTCACTTTCTATCCGTGATTGGGATGATATGAAAGGAGACCATGTCAAAC
ATTATAAAATTCGCAAACTTGACAATGGTGGATACTACATTACCACCCGGGCCCAGTTTGAAACACTTCA
GCAGCTTGTACAACATTACTCAGGTACCTGGAATGGAAACACAAAAGTAGCCATAAAGACTCTTAAACCA
GGCACAATGTCCCCCGAATCATTCCTTGAGGAAGCGCAGATCATGAAGAAGCTGAAGCACGACAAGCTGG
TCCAGCTCTATGCAGTGGTGTCTGAGGAGCCCATCTACATCGTCACCGAGTATATGAACAAAGGAAGTTT
ACTGGATTTCTTAAAAGATGGAGAAGGAAGAGCTCTGAAATTACCAAATCTTGTGGACATGGCAGCACAG
GTGGCTGCAGGAATGGCTTACATCGAGCGCATGAATTATATCCATAGAGATCTGCGATCAGCAAACATTC
TAGTGGGGAATGGACTCATATGCAAGATTGCTGACTTCGGATTGGCCCGATTGATAGAAGACAATGAGTA
CACAGCAAGACAAGGTGCAAAGTTCCCCATCAAGTGGACGGCCCCCGAGGCAGCCCTGTACGGGAGGTTC
ACAATCAAGTCTGACGTGTGGTCTTTTGGAATCTTACTCACAGAGCTGGTCACCAAAGGAAGAGTGCCAT
ACCCAGGCATGAACAACCGGGAGGTGCTGGAGCAGGTGGAGCGAGGCTACAGGATGCCCTGCCCGCAGGA
CTGCCCCATCTCTCTGCATGAGCTCATGATCCACTGCTGGAAAAAGGACCCTGAAGAACGCCCCACTTTT
GAGTACTTGCAGAGCTTCCTGGAAGACTACTTTACCGCGACAGAGCCCCAGTACCAACCTGGTGAAAACC
TGGCATCCAGCGGGGATCCACCGGTCGCCACCATGGTGAGCAAGGGCGAGGAGCTGTTCACCGGGGTGGT
GCCCATCCTGGTCGAGCTGGACGGCGACGTAAACGGCCACAAGTTCAGCGTGTCCGGCGAGGGCGAGGGC
GATGCCACCTACGGCAAGCTGACCCTGAAGTTCATCTGCACCACCGGCAAGCTGCCCGTGCCCTGGCCCA
CCCTCGTGACCACCCTGACCTGGGGCGTGCAGTGCTTCGCCCGCTACCCCGACCACATGAAGCAGCACGA
CTTCTTCAAGTCCGCCATGCCCGAAGGCTACGTCCAGGAGCGCACCATCTTCTTCAAGGACGACGGCAAC
TACAAGACCCGCGCCGAGGTGAAGTTCGAGGGCGACACCCTGGTGAACCGCATCGAGCTGAAGGGCATCG
ACTTCAAGGAGGACGGCAACATCCTGGGGCACAAGCTGGAGTACAACGCCATCAGCGACAACGTCTATAT
CACCGCCGACAAGCAGAAGAACGGCATCAAGGCCAACTTCAAGATCCGCCACAACATCGAGGACGGCAGC
GTGCAGCTCGCCGACCACTACCAGCAGAACACCCCCATCGGCGACGGCCCCGTGCTGCTGCCCGACAACC
ACTACCTGAGCACCCAGTCCAAGCTGAGCAAAGACCCCAACGAGAAGCGCGATCACATGGTCCTGCTGGA
GTTCGTGACCGCCGCCGGGATCACTCTCGGCATGGACGAGCTGTACAAGTAAAGCGGCCGCGACTCTAGA
TCATAATCAGCCATACCACATTGAGA
